>Addgene plasmid #73708 | hFLN29G37-end/pCMV-14-FLAG | depositor partial sequence | sequence record 136917 | cloned Trafd1 sequence
ACATTGGTATGTGTCCTACCTGTAAGGAACCATTTCCCAAATCTGACATGGAGACTCACATGGCTGCAGA
ACACTGTCAGGTGACCTGCAAATGTAACAAGAAGTTGGAGAAGAGGCTGTTAAAGAAGCATGAGGAGACT
GAGTGCCCTTTGCGGCTTGCTGTCTGCCAGCACTGTGATTTAGAACTTTCCATTCTCAAACTGAAGGAAC
ATGAAGATTATTGTGGTGCCCGGACGGAACTATGTGGCAACTGTGGTCGCAATGTCCTTGTGAAAGATCT
GAAGACTCACCCTGAAGTTTGTGGGAGAGAGGGGGAGGAAAAGAGAAATGAGGTTGCCATACCTCCTAAT
GCATATGATGAATCTTGGGGTCAGGATGGAATCTGGATTGCATCCCAACTCCTCAGACAAATTGAGGCTC
TGGACCCACCCATGAGGCTGCCGCGAAGGCCCCTGAGAGCCTTTGAATCAGATGTTTTCCACAATAGAAC
TACCAACCAAAGGAACATTACAGCCCAGGTTTCAATTCAGAATAATCTGTTTGAAGAACAAGAGAGGCAG
GAAAGGAATAGAGGCCAACAGCCCCCCAAAGAGGGTGGTGAAGAGAGTGCAAACTTGGACTTCATGTTGG
CCCTAAGTCTGCAAAATGAAGGCCAAGCCTCCAGTGTGGCAGAGCAGGACTTCTGGAGGGCCGTATGTGA
GGCCGACCAGTCTCATGGCGGTCCCAGGTCTCTCAGTGACATAAAGGGTGCAGCTGACGAGATCATGTTG
CCTTGTGAATTTTGTGAGGAGCTCTACCCAGAGGAACTGCTGATTGACCATCAGACAAGCTGTAACCCTT
CACGTGCCTTACCTTCACTCAATACTGGCAGCTCTTCCCCCAGAGGGGTGGAGGAACCTGATGTCATCTT
CCAGAACTTCTTGCAACAGGCTGCAAGTAACCAGTTAGACTCTTTGATGGGCCTGAGCAATTCACACCCT
GTGGAGGAGAGCATCATTATCCCATGTGAATTCTGTGGGGTACAGCTGGAAGAGGAGGTGCTGTTCCATC
ACCAGGACCAGTGTGACCAACGCCCAGCCACTGCAACCAACCATGTGACAGAGGGGATTCCTAGACTGGA
TTCCCAGCCTCAAGAGACCTCACCAGAGCTGCCCAGGAGGCGTGTCAGACACCAGGGAGACCTGTCTTCT
GGTTACCTGGATGATACTAAGCAGGAAACAGCTAATGGGCCCACCTCCTGTCTGCCTCCCAGCCGACCCA
TTAACAATATGACAGCTACCTATAACCAGCTATCGAGATCAACATCAGGCCCCAGACCTGGGTGCCAGCC
CAGCTCTCCTTGTGTGCCGAAGCTCAGCAACTCAGACAGCCAGGACATCCAGGGGCGGAATCGAGACAGC
CAGAATGGGGCCATAGCCCCTGGGCACGTTTCAGTGATTCGCCCTCCTCAAAATCTCTACCCAGAAAACA
TTGTGCCCTCTTTCTCCCCTGGGCCTTCAGGGAGATACGGAGCTAGTGGTAGGAGTGAAGGTGGCAGGAA
TTCCCGGGTCACCCCTGCAGCTGCCAACTACCGCAGCAGAACTGCAAAGGCAAAGCCTTCCAAGCAACAG
GGAGCTGGGGATGCAGAAGAGGAAGAGGAGGAGTAA
