>Addgene plasmid #73708 | hFLN29G37-end/pCMV-14-FLAG | addgene partial sequence | sequence record 140091 | CMV-F 5'-CGCAAATGGGCGGTAGGCGTG-3'
TGAACCGTCAGAATTAAGCTTGCGGCCGCATGGGTATGTGTCCTACCTGTAAGGAACCATTTCCCAAATC
TGACATGGAGACTCACATGGCTGCAGAACACTGTCAGGTGACCTGCAAATGTAACAAGAAGTTGGAGAAG
AGGCTGTTAAAGAAGCATGAGGAGACTGAGTGCCCTTTGCGGCTTGCTGTCTGCCAGCACTGTGATTTAG
AACTTTCCATTCTCAAACTGAAGGAACATGAAGATTATTGTGGTGCCCGGACGGAACTATGTGGCAACTG
TGGTCGCAATGTCCTTGTGAAAGATCTGAAGACTCACCCTGAAGTTTGTGGGAGAGAGGGGGAGGAAAAG
AGAAATGAGGTTGCCATACCTCCTAATGCATATGATGAATCTTGGGGTCAGGATGGAATCTGGATTGCAT
CCCAACTCCTCAGACAAATTGAGGCTCTGGACCCACCCATGAGGCTGCCGCGAAGGCCCCTGAGAGCCTT
TGAATCAGATGTTTTCCACAATAGAACTACCAACCAAAGGAACATTACAGCCCAGGTTTCAATTCAGAAT
AATCTGTTTGAAGAACAAGAGAGGCAGGAAAGGAATAGAGGCCAACAGCCCCCCAAAGAGGGTGGTGAAG
AGAGTGCAAACTTGGACTTCATGTTGGCCCTAAGTCTGCAAAATGAAGGCCAAGCCTCCAGTGTGGCAGA
GCAGGACTTCTGGAGGGCCGTATGTGAGGCCGACCAGTCTCATGGCGGTCCCAGGTCTCTCAGTGACATA
AAGGGTGCAGCTGACGAGATCATGTTGCCTTGTGAATTTTGTGAGGAGCTCTACCCAGAGGAACTGCTGA
TTGACCATCAGACAAGCTGTAACCCTTCACGTGCCTTACCTTCACTCAATACTGGCAGCTCTTCCCCC
