>Addgene plasmid #73708 | hFLN29G37-end/pCMV-14-FLAG | addgene partial sequence | sequence record 140590 | pNUT-R 5'-GTGGCAACTTCCAGGGCC-3'
ATCACTACTTGTCATCGTCATCCTTGTAGTCGATGTCATGATCTTTATAATCACCGTCATGGTCTTTGTA
GTCAGCCCGGGATCCCTCCTCCTCTTCCTCTTCTGCATCCCCAGCTCCCTGTTGCTTGGAAGGCTTTGCC
TTTGCAGTTCTGCTGCGGTAGTTGGCAGCTGCAGGGGTGACCCGGGAATTCCTGCCACCTTCACTCCTAC
CACTAGCTCCGTATCTCCCTGAAGGCCCAGGGGAGAAAGAGGGCACAATGTTTTCTGGGTAGAGATTTTG
AGGAGGGCGAATCACTGAAACGTGCCCAGGGGCTATGGCCCCATTCTGGCTGTCTCGATTCCGCCCCTGG
ATGTCCTGGCTGTCTGAGTTGCTGAGCTTCGGCACACAAGGAGAGCTGGGCTGGCACCCAGGTCTGGGGC
CTGATGTTGATCTCGATAGCTGGTTATAGGTAGCTGTCATATTGTTAATGGGTCGGCTGGGAGGCAGACA
GGAGGTGGGCCCATTAGCTGTTTCCTGCTTAGTATCATCCAGGTAACCAGAAGACAGGTCTCCCTGGTGT
CTGACACGCCTCCTGGGCAGCTCTGGTGAGGTCTCTTGAGGCTGGGAATCCAGTCTAGGAATCCCCTCTG
TCACATGGTTGGTTGCAGTGGCTGGGCGTTGGTCACACTGGTCCTGGTGATGGAACAGCACCTCCTCTTC
CAGCTGTACCCCACAGAATTCACATGGGATAATGATGCTCTCCTCCACAGGGTGTGAATTGCTCAGGCCC
ATCAAAGAGTCTAACTGGTTACTTGCAGCCTGTTGCAAGAAGTTCTGGAAGATGACATCAGGTTCCTCCA
CCCCTCTGG
