[The description below was written by a language model from this plasmid's Addgene catalogue record.]
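Description:
hFLN29G37-end/pCMV-14-FLAG is a mammalian expression plasmid built on the commercial pCMV-14-3xFlag backbone. It carries a truncated form of human TRAFD1, also known as FLN29. The insert of about 1.65 kb lacks the first 36 amino acids of the full-length protein, so the encoded product runs from glycine 37 to the natural C-terminal end. It was placed into the backbone by restriction cloning between EcoRV and NotI sites, giving a total plasmid size of roughly 7.9 kb. A 3xFLAG epitope is fused to the C terminus of the insert, allowing the truncated protein to be detected or immunoprecipitated with anti-FLAG antibodies without needing a TRAFD1-specific reagent.

The record does not list the promoter explicitly, but the backbone name and the use of a CMV forward sequencing primer indicate that transcription is driven by the cytomegalovirus immediate-early promoter, a strong constitutive element for mammalian cells. In bacteria the plasmid is maintained at high copy number under ampicillin selection. No feature table is provided, so the origin of replication, the polyadenylation signal and any mammalian selection marker cannot be confirmed here.

The stated purpose is expression of this N-terminally deleted TRAFD1 in mammalian cells. The associated study concerns the interaction of TRAFD1 with Plekhm1 and its role in osteoclast acidification and resorption. A deletion construct like this is typically used alongside the full-length protein to map which regions are required for binding or function, although the record does not spell out that use.
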