Addgene plasmid #73708: hFLN29G37-end/pCMV-14-FLAG
Purpose: Express human TRAFD1 (FLN29) from G37 to end in mammalian cells
Depositing lab: Paul Odgren. Depositing organization: University of Massachusetts, Worcester. Publication: TRAFD1 (FLN29) Interacts with Plekhm1 and Regulates Osteoclast Acidification and Resorption. Witwicka H, Jia H, Kutikov A, Reyes-Gutierrez P, Li X, Odgren PR. PLoS One. 2015 May 19;10(5):e0127537. doi: 10.1371/journal.pone.0127537. eCollection 2015. PubMed 25992615.
Backbone
  Vector backbone: pCMV-14-3xFlag
  Backbone manufacturer: Sigma Aldrich
  Backbone size w/o insert (bp): 6270
  Total vector size (bp): 7918
  Vector type: Mammalian Expression
Growth in bacteria
  Bacterial resistance: Ampicillin, 100 μg/mL
  Growth temperature: 37°C
  Growth strain: DH5alpha
  Copy number: High Copy
Gene/Insert
  Gene/Insert name: TRAFD1
  Species: H. sapiens (human)
  Insert size (bp): 1648
  Mutation: deletion of first 36 aa from full lenght TRAFD1
  Entrez Gene: TRAFD1 (a.k.a. FLN29)
  Tag / fusion protein: 3xFlag (C terminal on insert)
  Cloning method: Restriction Enzyme; 5′ cloning site EcoRV (unknown if destroyed); 3′ cloning site Not1 (unknown if destroyed)
  Sequencing primers: 5′ CMV fwd primer
Terms and licenses: Academic/Nonprofit Terms; Industry Terms: Not Available to Industry
How to cite: hFLN29G37-end/pCMV-14-FLAG was a gift from Paul Odgren (Addgene plasmid # 73708 ; http://n2t.net/addgene:73708 ; RRID:Addgene_73708)
